Addgene plasmid #170482: SIN40C.SFFV.dCas9-KRAB.P2A.mNeon
Purpose: Lentiviral dSpCas9-KRAB (CRISPRi) delivery, mNeon coexpression
Depositing lab: Dirk Heckl. Depositing organization: Martin-Luther-Universitaet Halle-Wittenberg. Publication: Myeloid leukemia vulnerabilities embedded in long noncoding RNA locus MYNRL15. Ng M, Verboon L, Issa H, Bhayadia R, Vermunt MW, Winkler R, Schuler L, Alejo O, Schuschel K, Regenyi E, Borchert D, Heuser M, Reinhardt D, Yaspo ML, Heckl D, Klusmann JH. iScience. 2023 Sep 7;26(10):107844. doi: 10.1016/j.isci.2023.107844. eCollection 2023 Oct 20. PubMed 37766974.
Backbone
  Vector backbone: SIN40C
  Total vector size (bp): 12435
  Modifications to backbone: modified pLKO.005
  Vector type: Lentiviral
  Selectable markers: Blasticidin
Growth in bacteria
  Bacterial resistance: Ampicillin, 100 μg/mL
  Growth temperature: 37°C
  Growth strain: NEB Stable
  Copy number: High Copy
Gene/Insert 1
  Gene/Insert name: dCas9-KRAB
  Species: Synthetic; S. pyogenes
  Insert size (bp): 4482
  Tag / fusion protein: HA (N terminal on insert)
Gene/Insert 2
  Gene/Insert name: SFFV (alt name: Spleen Focus Forming Virus Promoter Enhancer)
  Species: H. sapiens (human)
  Insert size (bp): 413
Gene/Insert 3
  Gene/Insert name: P2A-mNeonGreen
  Species: Synthetic
  Insert size (bp): 780
Terms and licenses: Academic/Nonprofit Terms; Industry Terms: Not Available to Industry
How to cite: SIN40C.SFFV.dCas9-KRAB.P2A.mNeon was a gift from Dirk Heckl (Addgene plasmid # 170482 ; http://n2t.net/addgene:170482 ; RRID:Addgene_170482)
