[The description below was written by a language model from this plasmid's Addgene catalogue record and pLannotate feature annotations shown in this document.]
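Description:
SIN40C.SFFV.dCas9-KRAB.P2A.mNeon is a 12.4 kb self-inactivating HIV-1-based lentiviral transfer vector, described as a modified pLKO.005 derivative, built to deliver a CRISPR interference (CRISPRi) effector together with a green fluorescent marker. It is propagated in E. coli as a high-copy plasmid through a ColE1/pUC-type origin with ampicillin resistance (β-lactamase). An f1 origin and remnants of lac/lacZα cloning sequences are also present in the backbone. Genomic RNA for packaging is driven by a composite upstream region (CMV enhancer, an SV40 promoter fragment and the RSV promoter) fused to a truncated 5' LTR. This is followed by the Ψ packaging signal with a gag fragment, the RRE for Rev-dependent nuclear export and the cPPT/CTS. A ΔU3 3' LTR makes the integrated provirus transcriptionally self-inactivating, and an SV40 poly(A) signal and SV40 origin lie downstream of it.

The payload is a single open reading frame driven by the spleen focus-forming virus (SFFV) LTR promoter, a strong promoter often chosen for haematopoietic cells. It encodes N-terminally HA-tagged, catalytically dead S. pyogenes Cas9 fused to the KRAB repression domain of ZNF10. A P2A ribosomal-skipping peptide links this fusion to mNeonGreen, so both proteins arise from one transcript, and a WPRE boosts expression. When a guide RNA is supplied separately, dCas9-KRAB is directed to promoters or regulatory elements to silence transcription without cutting DNA, and mNeonGreen fluorescence allows transduced cells to be tracked or sorted. The catalogue entry lists blasticidin as a selectable marker, but no blasticidin resistance gene appears in the feature table, so fluorescence seems to be the only annotated marker for mammalian cells. The associated work concerns myeloid leukemia dependencies at a long noncoding RNA locus.
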