Features (pLannotate 1.2.2; 30 found; start..end, strand, type, name):
     95..116     +  protein_bind   CAP binding site: CAP binding activates transcription in the presence of cAMP. E. coli catabolite activator protein
    131..161     +  promoter       lac promoter: promoter for the E. coli lac operon
    165..187     +  protein_bind   lac operator (fragment): The lac repressor binds to the lac operator to inhibit transcription in E. coli. This inhibition can be relieved by adding lactose or isopropyl-β-D-thiogalactopyranoside (IPTG). lac repressor encoded by lacI
    230..248     +  promoter       T3 promoter: promoter for bacteriophage T3 RNA polymerase
    293..672     +  enhancer       CMV enhancer: human cytomegalovirus immediate early enhancer
    729..920     +  promoter       SV40 promoter (fragment): SV40 enhancer and early promoter
    939..1165    +  promoter       RSV promoter: Rous sarcoma virus enhancer/promoter
   1166..1346    +  LTR            5' LTR (truncated): truncated 5' long terminal repeat (LTR) from HIV-1
   1393..1518    +  misc_feature   HIV-1 Ψ: packaging signal of human immunodeficiency virus type 1
   1502..1865    +  CDS            HIV-1 gag (fragment): gag protein from human immunodeficiency virus 1; gag
   2011..2244    +  misc_feature   RRE: The Rev response element (RRE) of HIV-1 allows for Rev-dependent mRNA export from the nucleus to the cytoplasm.
   2621..2645    +  CDS            Rev (fragment): human immunodeficiency virus 1 (HIV-1) Rev protein; rev; enhances nuclear export of unspliced and incompletely spliced viral mRNAs
   2686..2803    +  misc_feature   cPPT/CTS: central polypurine tract and central termination sequence of HIV-1
   2861..3262    +  promoter       SFFV promoter: spleen focus-forming virus long terminal repeat (LTR) promoter
   3280..3307    +  CDS            3xHA (fragment): three tandem HA epitope tags
   3340..7440    +  CDS            Cas9: Cas9 (Csn1) endonuclease from the Streptococcus pyogenes Type II CRISPR/Cas system generates RNA-guided double strand breaks in DNA
   7570..7755    +  CDS            KRAB: Krüppel-associated box (KRAB) transcriptional repression domain from the human zinc finger protein ZNF10 (Margolin et al., 1994)
   7837..8544    +  CDS            mNeonGreen: mNeonGreen is a basic (constitutively fluorescent) green/yellow fluorescent protein published in 2013, derived from Branchiostoma lanceolatum. It is reported to be a very rapidly-maturing monomer with moderate acid sensitivity.
   8563..9151    +  misc_feature   WPRE: woodchuck hepatitis virus posttranscriptional regulatory element
   9202..9221    +  misc_feature   cPPT/CTS (fragment): central polypurine tract and central termination sequence of HIV-1
   9223..9456    +  LTR            3' LTR (ΔU3): self-inactivating 3' long terminal repeat (LTR) from HIV-1
   9534..9655    +  polyA_signal   SV40 poly(A) signal: SV40 polyadenylation signal
   9695..9830    +  rep_origin     SV40 ori: SV40 origin of replication
   9851..9869    -  promoter       T7 promoter: promoter for bacteriophage T7 RNA polymerase
   9877..10032   +  CDS            lacZα (fragment): LacZα fragment of β-galactosidase; lacZ fragment
  10037..10465   +  rep_origin     f1 ori (sequence partly withheld): f1 bacteriophage origin of replication; arrow indicates direction of (+) strand synthesis
  10518..10622   +  promoter       AmpR promoter: bla
  10623..11483   +  CDS            AmpR: β-lactamase; bla; confers resistance to ampicillin, carbenicillin, and related antibiotics
  11654..12242   +  rep_origin     ori: high-copy-number ColE1/pMB1/pBR322/pUC origin of replication
  12425..82      +  CDS            lacI (fragment) (across the origin): lac repressor; lacI; The lac repressor binds to the lac operator to inhibit transcription in E. coli. This inhibition can be relieved by adding lactose or isopropyl-β-D-thiogalactopyranoside (IPTG).
>Addgene plasmid #170482 | SIN40C.SFFV.dCas9-KRAB.P2A.mNeon | addgene full sequence | sequence record 338623 | Addgene NGS Result
GCAAACCGCCTCTCCCCGCGCGTTGGCCGATTCATTAATGCAGCTGGCACGACAGGTTTCCCGACTGGAA
AGCGGGCAGTGAGCGCAACGCAATTAATGTGAGTTAGCTCACTCATTAGGCACCCCAGGCTTTACACTTT
ATGCTTCCGGCTCGTATGTTGTGTGGAATTGTGAGCGGATAACAATTTCACACAGGAAACAGCTATGACC
ATGATTACGCCAAGCGCGCAATTAACCCTCACTAAAGGGAACAAAAGCTGGAGCTGCAAGCGGTACCGTC
GACCTGCAGGTTGACATTGATTATTGACTAGTTATTAATAGTAATCAATTACGGGGTCATTAGTTCATAG
CCCATATATGGAGTTCCGCGTTACATAACTTACGGTAAATGGCCCGCCTGGCTGACCGCCCAACGACCCC
CGCCCATTGACGTCAATAATGACGTATGTTCCCATAGTAACGCCAATAGGGACTTTCCATTGACGTCAAT
GGGTGGAGTATTTACGGTAAACTGCCCACTTGGCAGTACATCAAGTGTATCATATGCCAAGTACGCCCCC
TATTGACGTCAATGACGGTAAATGGCCCGCCTGGCATTATGCCCAGTACATGACCTTATGGGACTTTCCT
ACTTGGCAGTACATCTACGTATTAGTCATCGCTATTACCATGGCGCGCCATGCAGGGCCTGAAATAACCT
CTGAAAGAGGAACTTGGTTAGGTACCTTCTGAGGCGGAAAGAACCAGCTGTGGAATGTGTGTCAGTTAGG
GTGTGGAAAGTCCCCAGGCTCCCCAGCAGGCAGAAGTATGCAAAGCATGCATCTCAATTAGTCAGCAACC
AGGTGTGGAAAGTCCCCAGGCTCCCCAGCAGGCAGAAGTATGCAAAGCATGCATCTCAATTAGTCAGCAA
CCATAGTCCCTTAAGAGGCGCGCCTTAATGTAGTCTTATGCAATACTCTTGTAGTCTTGCAACATGGTAA
CGATGAGTTAGCAACATGCCTTACAAGGAGAGAAAAAGCACCGTGCATGCCGATTGGTGGAAGTAAGGTG
GTACGATCGTGCCTTATTAGGAAGGCAACAGACGGGTCTGACATGGATTGGACGAACCACTGAATTGCCG
CATTGCAGAGATATTGTATTTAAGTGCCTAGCTCGATACATAAACGGGTCTCTCTGGTTAGACCAGATCT
GAGCCTGGGAGCTCTCTGGCTAACTAGGGAACCCACTGCTTAAGCCTCAATAAAGCTTGCCTTGAGTGCT
TCAAGTAGTGTGTGCCCGTCTGTTGTGTGACTCTGGTAACTAGAGATCCCTCAGACCCTTTTAGTCAGTG
TGGAAAATCTCTAGCAGTGGCGCCCGAACAGGGACTTGAAAGCGAAAGGGAAACCAGAGGAGCTCTCTCG
ACGCAGGACTCGGCTTGCTGAAGCGCGCACGGCAAGAGGCGAGGGGCGGCGACTGGTGAGTACGCCAAAA
ATTTTGACTAGCGGAGGCTAGAAGGAGAGAGATGGGTGCGAGAGCGTCAGTATTAAGCGGGGGAGAATTA
GATCGCGATGGGAAAAAATTCGGTTAAGGCCAGGGGGAAAGAAAAAATATAAATTAAAACATATAGTATG
GGCAAGCAGGGAGCTAGAACGATTCGCAGTTAATCCTGGCCTGTTAGAAACATCAGAAGGCTGTAGACAA
ATACTGGGACAGCTACAACCATCCCTTCAGACAGGATCAGAAGAACTTAGATCATTATATAATACAGTAG
CAACCCTCTATTGTGTGCATCAAAGGATAGAGATAAAAGACACCAAGGAAGCTTTAGACAAGATAGAGGA
AGAGCAAAACAAAAGTAAGACCACCGCACAGCAAGCGGCCGCTGATCTTCAGACCTGGAGGAGGAGATAT
GAGGGACAATTGGAGAAGTGAATTATATAAATATAAAGTAGTAAAAATTGAACCATTAGGAGTAGCACCC
ACCAAGGCAAAGAGAAGAGTGGTGCAGAGAGAAAAAAGAGCAGTGGGAATAGGAGCTTTGTTCCTTGGGT
TCTTGGGAGCAGCAGGAAGCACTATGGGCGCAGCGTCAATGACGCTGACGGTACAGGCCAGACAATTATT
GTCTGGTATAGTGCAGCAGCAGAACAATTTGCTGAGGGCTATTGAGGCGCAACAGCATCTGTTGCAACTC
ACAGTCTGGGGCATCAAGCAGCTCCAGGCAAGAATCCTGGCTGTGGAAAGATACCTAAAGGATCAACAGC
TCCTGGGGATTTGGGGTTGCTCTGGAAAACTCATTTGCACCACTGCTGTGCCTTGGAATGCTAGTTGGAG
TAATAAATCTCTGGAACAGATTTGGAATCACACGACCTGGATGGAGTGGGACAGAGAAATTAACAATTAC
ACAAGCTTAATACACTCCTTAATTGAAGAATCGCAAAACCAGCAAGAAAAGAATGAACAAGAATTATTGG
AATTAGATAAATGGGCAAGTTTGTGGAATTGGTTTAACATAACAAATTGGCTGTGGTATATAAAATTATT
CATAATGATAGTAGGAGGCTTGGTAGGTTTAAGAATAGTTTTTGCTGTACTTTCTATAGTGAATAGAGTT
AGGCAGGGATATTCACCATTATCGTTTCAGACCCACCTCCCAACCCCGAGGGGACAATTCTAGATCTTGA
GACAAATGGCAGTATTCATCCACAATTTTAAAAGAAAAGGGGGGATTGGGGGGTACAGTGCAGGGGAAAG
AATAGTAGACATAATAGCAACAGACATACAAACTAAAGAATTACAAAAACAAATTACAAAAATTCAAAAT
TTTCGGGTTTATTACAGGGACAGCAGAGATCCACTTTGGCGCCGGCTCGAGCGAGCTGCAGTAACGCCAT
TTTGCAAGGCATGGAAAAATACCAAACCAAGAATAGAGAAGTTCAGATCAAGGGCGGGTACATGAAAATA
GCTAACGTTGGGCCAAACAGGATATCTGCGGTGAGCAGTTTCGGCCCCGGCCCGGGGCCAAGAACAGATG
GTCACCGCAGTTTCGGCCCCGGCCCGAGGCCAAGAACAGATGGTCCCCAGATATGGCCCAACCCTCAGCA
GTTTCTTAAGACCCATCAGATGTTTCCAGGCTCCCCCAAGGACCTGAAATGACCCTGCGCCTTATTTGAA
TTAACCAATCAGCCTGCTTCTCGCTTCTGTTCGCGCGCTTCTGCTTCCCGAGCTCTATAAAAGAGCTCAC
AACCCCTCACTCGGCGCGCCAGTCCTCCGACAGACTGAGTCGGATCCGCCACCATGGGCTACCCATACGA
TGTTCCAGATTACGCTTCGCCGAAGAAAAAGCGCAAGGTCGAAGCGTCCGACAAGAAGTACAGCATCGGC
CTGGCCATCGGCACCAACTCTGTGGGCTGGGCCGTGATCACCGACGAGTACAAGGTGCCCAGCAAGAAAT
TCAAGGTGCTGGGCAACACCGACCGGCACAGCATCAAGAAGAACCTGATCGGAGCCCTGCTGTTCGACAG
CGGCGAAACAGCCGAGGCCACCCGGCTGAAGAGAACCGCCAGAAGAAGATACACCAGACGGAAGAACCGG
ATCTGCTATCTGCAAGAGATCTTCAGCAACGAGATGGCCAAGGTGGACGACAGCTTCTTCCACAGACTGG
AAGAGTCCTTCCTGGTGGAAGAGGATAAGAAGCACGAGCGGCACCCCATCTTCGGCAACATCGTGGACGA
GGTGGCCTACCACGAGAAGTACCCCACCATCTACCACCTGAGAAAGAAACTGGTGGACAGCACCGACAAG
GCCGACCTGCGGCTGATCTATCTGGCCCTGGCCCACATGATCAAGTTCCGGGGCCACTTCCTGATCGAGG
GCGACCTGAACCCCGACAACAGCGACGTGGACAAGCTGTTCATCCAGCTGGTGCAGACCTACAACCAGCT
GTTCGAGGAAAACCCCATCAACGCCAGCGGCGTGGACGCCAAGGCCATCCTGTCTGCCAGACTGAGCAAG
AGCAGACGGCTGGAAAATCTGATCGCCCAGCTGCCCGGCGAGAAGAAGAATGGCCTGTTCGGCAACCTGA
TTGCCCTGAGCCTGGGCCTGACCCCCAACTTCAAGAGCAACTTCGACCTGGCCGAGGATGCCAAACTGCA
GCTGAGCAAGGACACCTACGACGACGACCTGGACAACCTGCTGGCCCAGATCGGCGACCAGTACGCCGAC
CTGTTTCTGGCCGCCAAGAACCTGTCCGACGCCATCCTGCTGAGCGACATCCTGAGAGTGAACACCGAGA
TCACCAAGGCCCCCCTGAGCGCCTCTATGATCAAGAGATACGACGAGCACCACCAGGACCTGACCCTGCT
GAAAGCTCTCGTGCGGCAGCAGCTGCCTGAGAAGTACAAAGAGATTTTCTTCGACCAGAGCAAGAACGGC
TACGCCGGCTACATTGACGGCGGAGCCAGCCAGGAAGAGTTCTACAAGTTCATCAAGCCCATCCTGGAAA
AGATGGACGGCACCGAGGAACTGCTCGTGAAGCTGAACAGAGAGGACCTGCTGCGGAAGCAGCGGACCTT
CGACAACGGCAGCATCCCCCACCAGATCCACCTGGGAGAGCTGCACGCCATTCTGCGGCGGCAGGAAGAT
TTTTACCCATTCCTGAAGGACAACCGGGAAAAGATCGAGAAGATCCTGACCTTCCGCATCCCCTACTACG
TGGGCCCTCTGGCCAGGGGAAACAGCAGATTCGCCTGGATGACCAGAAAGAGCGAGGAAACCATCACCCC
CTGGAACTTCGAGGAAGTGGTGGACAAGGGCGCTTCCGCCCAGAGCTTCATCGAGCGGATGACCAACTTC
GATAAGAACCTGCCCAACGAGAAGGTGCTGCCCAAGCACAGCCTGCTGTACGAGTACTTCACCGTGTATA
ACGAGCTGACCAAAGTGAAATACGTGACCGAGGGAATGAGAAAGCCCGCCTTCCTGAGCGGCGAGCAGAA
AAAGGCCATCGTGGACCTGCTGTTCAAGACCAACCGGAAAGTGACCGTGAAGCAGCTGAAAGAGGACTAC
TTCAAGAAAATCGAGTGCTTCGACTCCGTGGAAATCTCCGGCGTGGAAGATCGGTTCAACGCCTCCCTGG
GCACATACCACGATCTGCTGAAAATTATCAAGGACAAGGACTTCCTGGACAATGAGGAAAACGAGGACAT
TCTGGAAGATATCGTGCTGACCCTGACACTGTTTGAGGACAGAGAGATGATCGAGGAACGGCTGAAAACC
TATGCCCACCTGTTCGACGACAAAGTGATGAAGCAGCTGAAGCGGCGGAGATACACCGGCTGGGGCAGGC
TGAGCCGGAAGCTGATCAACGGCATCCGGGACAAGCAGTCCGGCAAGACAATCCTGGATTTCCTGAAGTC
CGACGGCTTCGCCAACAGAAACTTCATGCAGCTGATCCACGACGACAGCCTGACCTTTAAAGAGGACATC
CAGAAAGCCCAGGTGTCCGGCCAGGGCGATAGCCTGCACGAGCACATTGCCAATCTGGCCGGCAGCCCCG
CCATTAAGAAGGGCATCCTGCAGACAGTGAAGGTGGTGGACGAGCTCGTGAAAGTGATGGGCCGGCACAA
GCCCGAGAACATCGTGATCGAAATGGCCAGAGAGAACCAGACCACCCAGAAGGGACAGAAGAACAGCCGC
GAGAGAATGAAGCGGATCGAAGAGGGCATCAAAGAGCTGGGCAGCCAGATCCTGAAAGAACACCCCGTGG
AAAACACCCAGCTGCAGAACGAGAAGCTGTACCTGTACTACCTGCAGAATGGGCGGGATATGTACGTGGA
CCAGGAACTGGACATCAACCGGCTGTCCGACTACGATGTGGACGCCATCGTGCCTCAGAGCTTTCTGAAG
GACGACTCCATCGACAACAAGGTGCTGACCAGAAGCGACAAGAACCGGGGCAAGAGCGACAACGTGCCCT
CCGAAGAGGTCGTGAAGAAGATGAAGAACTACTGGCGGCAGCTGCTGAACGCCAAGCTGATTACCCAGAG
AAAGTTCGACAATCTGACCAAGGCCGAGAGAGGCGGCCTGAGCGAACTGGATAAGGCCGGCTTCATCAAG
AGACAGCTGGTGGAAACCCGGCAGATCACAAAGCACGTGGCACAGATCCTGGACTCCCGGATGAACACTA
AGTACGACGAGAATGACAAGCTGATCCGGGAAGTGAAAGTGATCACCCTGAAGTCCAAGCTGGTGTCCGA
TTTCCGGAAGGATTTCCAGTTTTACAAAGTGCGCGAGATCAACAACTACCACCACGCCCACGACGCCTAC
CTGAACGCCGTCGTGGGAACCGCCCTGATCAAAAAGTACCCTAAGCTGGAAAGCGAGTTCGTGTACGGCG
ACTACAAGGTGTACGACGTGCGGAAGATGATCGCCAAGAGCGAGCAGGAAATCGGCAAGGCTACCGCCAA
GTACTTCTTCTACAGCAACATCATGAACTTTTTCAAGACCGAGATTACCCTGGCCAACGGCGAGATCCGG
AAGCGGCCTCTGATCGAGACAAACGGCGAAACCGGGGAGATCGTGTGGGATAAGGGCCGGGATTTTGCCA
CCGTGCGGAAAGTGCTGAGCATGCCCCAAGTGAATATCGTGAAAAAGACCGAGGTGCAGACAGGCGGCTT
CAGCAAAGAGTCTATCCTGCCCAAGAGGAACAGCGATAAGCTGATCGCCAGAAAGAAGGACTGGGACCCT
AAGAAGTACGGCGGCTTCGACAGCCCCACCGTGGCCTATTCTGTACTGGTGGTGGCCAAAGTGGAAAAGG
GCAAGTCCAAGAAACTGAAGAGTGTGAAAGAGCTGCTGGGGATCACCATCATGGAAAGAAGCAGCTTCGA
GAAGAATCCCATCGACTTTCTGGAAGCCAAGGGCTACAAAGAAGTGAAAAAGGACCTGATCATCAAGCTG
CCTAAGTACTCCCTGTTCGAGCTGGAAAACGGCCGGAAGAGAATGCTGGCCTCTGCCGGCGAACTGCAGA
AGGGAAACGAACTGGCCCTGCCCTCCAAATATGTGAACTTCCTGTACCTGGCCAGCCACTATGAGAAGCT
GAAGGGCTCCCCCGAGGATAATGAGCAGAAACAGCTGTTTGTGGAACAGCACAAGCACTACCTGGACGAG
ATCATCGAGCAGATCAGCGAGTTCTCCAAGAGAGTGATCCTGGCCGACGCTAATCTGGACAAAGTGCTGT
CCGCCTACAACAAGCACCGGGATAAGCCCATCAGAGAGCAGGCCGAGAATATCATCCACCTGTTTACCCT
GACCAATCTGGGAGCCCCTGCCGCCTTCAAGTACTTTGACACCACCATCGACCGGAAGAGGTACACCAGC
ACCAAAGAGGTGCTGGACGCCACCCTGATCCACCAGAGCATCACCGGCCTGTACGAGACACGGATCGACC
TGTCTCAGCTGGGAGGCGACAAGCGTCCTGCTGCTACTAAGAAAGCTGGTCAAGCTAAGAAAAAGAAAGC
TAGAGGCTCTCCCAAGAAAAAGAGAAAGGTTGAAGGCGGAGGCGGTGGCATGGATGCTAAGTCACTAACT
GCCTGGTCCCGGACACTGGTGACCTTCAAGGATGTATTTGTGGACTTCACCAGGGAGGAGTGGAAGCTGC
TGGACACTGCTCAGCAGATCGTGTACAGAAATGTGATGCTGGAGAACTATAAGAACCTGGTTTCCTTGGG
TTATCAGCTTACTAAGCCAGATGTGATCCTCCGGTTGGAGAAGGGAGAAGAGCCCGGCGGAGCTAGCGGA
GGAAGCGGCGCCACCAATTTCAGCCTGCTGAAACAGGCCGGCGACGTGGAAGAGAACCCTGGCCCTATGG
TGTCCAAGGGCGAAGAGGACAACATGGCCAGCCTGCCTGCCACCCACGAGCTGCACATCTTCGGCAGCAT
CAACGGCGTGGACTTCGACATGGTGGGACAGGGCACCGGCAACCCCAACGACGGCTACGAGGAACTGAAC
CTGAAGTCCACAAAGGGCGACCTGCAGTTCAGCCCCTGGATTCTGGTGCCCCACATCGGCTACGGCTTCC
ACCAGTACCTGCCCTACCCCGACGGCATGAGCCCTTTCCAAGCCGCCATGGTGGATGGCAGCGGCTACCA
GGTGCACCGGACCATGCAGTTTGAGGACGGCGCCAGCCTGACCGTGAACTACAGGTACACATACGAGGGC
AGCCACATCAAGGGCGAGGCCCAAGTGAAGGGCACAGGCTTTCCAGCCGACGGCCCCGTGATGACCAATA
GCCTGACAGCCGCCGACTGGTGCAGAAGCAAGAAAACCTACCCCAATGACAAGACCATCATCAGCACCTT
CAAGTGGTCCTACACCACCGGCAATGGCAAGCGGTACAGAAGCACCGCCCGGACCACCTACACCTTCGCC
AAACCCATGGCCGCCAACTACCTGAAGAACCAGCCTATGTACGTGTTCCGCAAGACCGAGCTGAAGCACT
CCAAGACAGAACTGAACTTCAAAGAGTGGCAGAAAGCCTTCACCGACGTGATGGGCATGGACGAGCTGTA
CAAGTGAACGCGTTAAGTCGACAATCAACCTCTGGATTACAAAATTTGTGAAAGATTGACTGGTATTCTT
AACTATGTTGCTCCTTTTACGCTATGTGGATACGCTGCTTTAATGCCTTTGTATCATGCTATTGCTTCCC
GTATGGCTTTCATTTTCTCCTCCTTGTATAAATCCTGGTTGCTGTCTCTTTATGAGGAGTTGTGGCCCGT
TGTCAGGCAACGTGGCGTGGTGTGCACTGTGTTTGCTGACGCAACCCCCACTGGTTGGGGCATTGCCACC
ACCTGTCAGCTCCTTTCCGGGACTTTCGCTTTCCCCCTCCCTATTGCCACGGCGGAACTCATCGCCGCCT
GCCTTGCCCGCTGCTGGACAGGGGCTCGGCTGTTGGGCACTGACAATTCCGTGGTGTTGTCGGGGAAATC
ATCGTCCTTTCCTTGGCTGCTCGCCTGTGTTGCCACCTGGATTCTGCGCGGGACGTCCTTCTGCTACGTC
CCTTCGGCCCTCAATCCAGCGGACCTTCCTTCCCGCGGCCTGCTGCCGGCTCTGCGGCCTCTTCCGCGTC
TTCGCCTTCGCCCTCAGACGAGTCGGATCTCCCTTTGGGCCGCCTCCCCGCGTCGACTTTAAGACCAATG
ACTTACAAGGCAGCTGTAGATCTTAGCCACTTTTTAAAAGAAAAGGGGGGACTGGAAGGGCTAATTCACT
CCCAACGAAGACAAGATCTGCTTTTTGCTTGTACTGGGTCTCTCTGGTTAGACCAGATCTGAGCCTGGGA
GCTCTCTGGCTAACTAGGGAACCCACTGCTTAAGCCTCAATAAAGCTTGCCTTGAGTGCTTCAAGTAGTG
TGTGCCCGTCTGTTGTGTGACTCTGGTAACTAGAGATCCCTCAGACCCTTTTAGTCAGTGTGGAAAATCT
CTAGCAGTACGTATAGTAGTTCATGTCATCTTATTATTCAGTATTTATAACTTGCAAAGAAATGAATATC
AGAGAGTGAGAGGAACTTGTTTATTGCAGCTTATAATGGTTACAAATAAAGCAATAGCATCACAAATTTC
ACAAATAAAGCATTTTTTTCACTGCATTCTAGTTGTGGTTTGTCCAAACTCATCAATGTATCTTATCATG
TCTGGCTCTAGCTATCCCGCCCCTAACTCCGCCCATCCCGCCCCTAACTCCGCCCAGTTCCGCCCATTCT
CCGCCCCATGGCTGACTAATTTTTTTTATTTATGCAGAGGCCGAGGCCGCCTCGGCCTCTGAGCTATTCC
AGAAGTAGTGAGGAGGCTTTTTTGGAGGCCTAGGGACGTACCCAATTCGCCCTATAGTGAGTCGTATTAC
GCGCGCTCACTGGCCGTCGTTTTACAACGTCGTGACTGGGAAAACCCTGGCGTTACCCAACTTAATCGCC
TTGCAGCACATCCCCCTTTCGCCAGCTGGCGTAATAGCGAAGAGGCCCGCACCGATCGCCCTTCCCAACA
GTTGCGCAGCCTGAATGGCGAATGGG
[124 nt withheld, positions 10037-10160]
C
[91 nt withheld, positions 10162-10252]
A
[49 nt withheld, positions 10254-10302]
CCTTTGACGTTGGAGTCCACGTTCTTT
[37 nt withheld, positions 10330-10366]
ACCCTATCTCGGTCTATTCTTTTGATTTATAAGGGATTTTGCCGATTTCGGCCTATTGGTTAAAAAATGA
GCTGATTTAACAAAAATTTAACGCGAATTTTAACAAAATATTAACGCTTACAATTTAGGTGGCACTTTTC
GGGGAAATGTGCGCGGAACCCCTATTTGTTTATTTTTCTAAATACATTCAAATATGTATCCGCTCATGAG
ACAATAACCCTGATAAATGCTTCAATAATATTGAAAAAGGAAGAGTATGAGTATTCAACATTTCCGTGTC
GCCCTTATTCCCTTTTTTGCGGCATTTTGCCTTCCTGTTTTTGCTCACCCAGAAACGCTGGTGAAAGTAA
AAGATGCTGAAGATCAGTTGGGTGCACGAGTGGGTTACATCGAACTGGATCTCAACAGCGGTAAGATCCT
TGAGAGTTTTCGCCCCGAAGAACGTTTTCCAATGATGAGCACTTTTAAAGTTCTGCTATGTGGCGCGGTA
TTATCCCGTATTGACGCCGGGCAAGAGCAACTCGGTCGCCGCATACACTATTCTCAGAATGACTTGGTTG
AGTACTCACCAGTCACAGAAAAGCATCTTACGGATGGCATGACAGTAAGAGAATTATGCAGTGCTGCCAT
AACCATGAGTGATAACACTGCGGCCAACTTACTTCTGACAACGATCGGAGGACCGAAGGAGCTAACCGCT
TTTTTGCACAACATGGGGGATCATGTAACTCGCCTTGATCGTTGGGAACCGGAGCTGAATGAAGCCATAC
CAAACGACGAGCGTGACACCACGATGCCTGTAGCAATGGCAACAACGTTGCGCAAACTATTAACTGGCGA
ACTACTTACTCTAGCTTCCCGGCAACAATTAATAGACTGGATGGAGGCGGATAAAGTTGCAGGACCACTT
CTGCGCTCGGCCCTTCCGGCTGGCTGGTTTATTGCTGATAAATCTGGAGCCGGTGAGCGTGGGTCTCGCG
GTATCATTGCAGCACTGGGGCCAGATGGTAAGCCCTCCCGTATCGTAGTTATCTACACGACGGGGAGTCA
GGCAACTATGGATGAACGAAATAGACAGATCGCTGAGATAGGTGCCTCACTGATTAAGCATTGGTAACTG
TCAGACCAAGTTTACTCATATATACTTTAGATTGATTTAAAACTTCATTTTTAATTTAAAAGGATCTAGG
TGAAGATCCTTTTTGATAATCTCATGACCAAAATCCCTTAACGTGAGTTTTCGTTCCACTGAGCGTCAGA
CCCCGTAGAAAAGATCAAAGGATCTTCTTGAGATCCTTTTTTTCTGCGCGTAATCTGCTGCTTGCAAACA
AAAAAACCACCGCTACCAGCGGTGGTTTGTTTGCCGGATCAAGAGCTACCAACTCTTTTTCCGAAGGTAA
CTGGCTTCAGCAGAGCGCAGATACCAAATACTGTTCTTCTAGTGTAGCCGTAGTTAGGCCACCACTTCAA
GAACTCTGTAGCACCGCCTACATACCTCGCTCTGCTAATCCTGTTACCAGTGGCTGCTGCCAGTGGCGAT
AAGTCGTGTCTTACCGGGTTGGACTCAAGACGATAGTTACCGGATAAGGCGCAGCGGTCGGGCTGAACGG
GGGGTTCGTGCACACAGCCCAGCTTGGAGCGAACGACCTACACCGAACTGAGATACCTACAGCGTGAGCT
ATGAGAAAGCGCCACGCTTCCCGAAGGGAGAAAGGCGGACAGGTATCCGGTAAGCGGCAGGGTCGGAACA
GGAGAGCGCACGAGGGAGCTTCCAGGGGGAAACGCCTGGTATCTTTATAGTCCTGTCGGGTTTCGCCACC
TCTGACTTGAGCGTCGATTTTTGTGATGCTCGTCAGGGGGGCGGAGCCTATGGAAAAACGCCAGCAACGC
GGCCTTTTTACGGTTCCTGGCCTTTTGCTGGCCTTTTGCTCACATGTTCTTTCCTGCGTTATCCCCTGAT
TCTGTGGATAACCGTATTACCGCCTTTGAGTGAGCTGATACCGCTCGCCGCAGCCGAACGACCGAGCGCA
GCGAGTCAGTGAGCGAGGAAGCGGAAGAGCGCCCAATAC
